Addgene plasmid #64657: 4RG1
Purpose: Bacterial expression for structure determination; may not be full ORF
Depositing lab: Cheryl Arrowsmith. Depositing organization: University of Toronto.
Backbone
  Vector backbone: pET28-MHL
  Backbone manufacturer: Structural Genomics Consortium (Addgene Plasmid #26096)
  Vector type: Bacterial Expression
Growth in bacteria
  Bacterial resistance: Kanamycin, 50 μg/mL
  Growth temperature: 37°C
  Growth strain: DH5alpha
  Copy number: High Copy
Gene/Insert
  Gene/Insert name: C9orf114:JMC099-C04:C232626 (alt name: C9orf114)
  Species: H. sapiens (human)
  Mutation: See comments
  Entrez Gene: SPOUT1 (a.k.a. C9orf114, CENP-32, HSPC109)
  Promoter: T7
  Tag / fusion protein: 6xHis (N terminal on backbone)
  Cloning method: Unknown
  Sequencing primers: 5′ T7; 3′ sacBpro-R (agtgaacggcaggtatatgtg)
Terms and licenses: Academic/Nonprofit Terms; Industry Terms: Not Available to Industry
How to cite: 4RG1 was a gift from Cheryl Arrowsmith (Addgene plasmid # 64657 ; http://n2t.net/addgene:64657 ; RRID:Addgene_64657)
