[The description below was written by a language model from this plasmid's Addgene catalogue record.]
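Description:
4RG1 is a bacterial expression plasmid built on the pET28-MHL backbone, a pET28-derived vector from a structural genomics programme designed for producing recombinant proteins in E. coli. It carries kanamycin resistance for selection and is recorded as a high-copy plasmid propagated in a standard cloning strain. No feature table accompanies the record, so details such as the origin of replication and the exact arrangement of regulatory elements are not stated.

The insert encodes human C9orf114, now designated SPOUT1 and also known as CENP-32 or HSPC109. Expression is driven by the T7 promoter, which requires a host that supplies T7 RNA polymerase, as is usual for pET-type systems. The protein is produced with an N-terminal 6xHis tag contributed by the backbone, allowing purification by immobilised metal affinity chromatography. The record notes that the insert may not represent the full open reading frame. This is typical of constructs made for structural work, where boundaries are trimmed to a well-behaved domain or fragment. The mutation field refers to depositor comments that are not included here, so the exact residue boundaries and any sequence changes cannot be given. The cloning method is listed as unknown.

The stated purpose is bacterial expression for structure determination, so the plasmid is suited to producing purified SPOUT1 protein or a fragment of it for crystallography and related biophysical or biochemical studies. The name has the format of a structure database accession code, although the record does not explicitly make that link.
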