>Addgene plasmid #64657 | 4RG1 | depositor partial sequence | sequence record 108739 | Insert DNA Sequence
GCAGAGAAGGAGGACCGCGGGCGGCCCTACACACTGAGCGTAGCCCTGCCGGGCTCCATCCTGGACAATG
CTCAGTCGCCGGAGCTTCGCACCTACTTGGCCGGTCAGATTGCCAGAGCCTGTGCCATCTTCTGTGTGGA
TGAGATCGTGGTGTTTGATGAGGAGGGCCAGGATGCCAAGACTGTGGAGGGGGAATTCACAGGAGTTGGG
AAGAAGGGGCAGGCGTGCGTACAGCTGGCCCGGATCCTGCAGTACCTGGAGTGTCCACAGTACCTGAGGA
AGGCGTTCTTCCCCAAGCACCAGGATCTACAGTTTGCAGGGCTCCTGAACCCCCTGGACAGCCCCCACCA
CATGCGTCAGGATGAGGAATCCGAGTTCCGAGAGGGCATCGTGGTGGATCGGCCCACCCGGCCAGGCCAC
GGCTCCTTTGTCAACTGTGGCATGAAAAAGGAGGTGAAGATTGACAAGAACCTGGAGCCCGGGCTTCGGG
TGACTGTGCGACTGAACCAGCAGCAGCACCCAGACTGCAAGACCTACCATGGCAAAGTGGTATCATCGCA
GGACCCTCGCACCAAAGCTGGTCTCTACTGGGGCTACACCGTCCGACTGGCTTCCTGCCTCAGTGCTGTG
TTTGCTGAGGCCCCCTTCCAAGATGGGTATGACCTGACCATCGGGACGTCAGAGCGCGGCTCAGATGTGG
CCTCTGCCCAGCTTCCCAACTTCAGGCATGCTCTTGTGGTGTTCGGGGGCCTCCAGGGTCTGGAAGCTGG
AGCGGATGCTGACCCCAACCTGGAGGTGGCTGAACCCAGTGTCCTCTTTGACCTGTACGTCAATACCTGT
CCTGGCCAGGGTAGCCGTACCATCCGCACGGAGGAAGCCATCCTCATCTCCCTGGCCGCCCTGCAGCCTG
GCCTCACCCAGGCGGGTGCCCGGCACACC
