>Addgene plasmid #64657 | 4RG1 | addgene partial sequence | sequence record 109927 | T7 5'-TAATACGACTCACTATAGGG-3'
AGATATACCATGCATCATCATCATCATCACAGCAGCGGCAGAGAAAACTTGTATTTCCAGGGCGCAGAGA
AGGAGGACCGCGGGCGGCCCTACACACTGAGCGTAGCCCTGCCGGGCTCCATCCTGGACAATGCTCAGTC
GCCGGAGCTTCGCACCTACTTGGCCGGTCAGATTGCCAGAGCCTGTGCCATCTTCTGTGTGGATGAGATC
GTGGTGTTTGATGAGGAGGGCCAGGATGCCAAGACTGTGGAGGGGGAATTCACAGGAGTTGGGAAGAAGG
GGCAGGCGTGCGTACAGCTGGCCCGGATCCTGCAGTACCTGGAGTGTCCACAGTACCTGAGGAAGGCGTT
CTTCCCCAAGCACCAGGATCTACAGTTTGCAGGGCTCCTGAACCCCCTGGACAGCCCCCACCACATGCGT
CAGGATGAGGAATCCGAGTTCCGAGAGGGCATCGTGGTGGATCGGCCCACCCGGCCAGGCCACGGCTCCT
TTGTCAACTGTGGCATGAAAAAGGAGGTGAAGATTGACAAGAACCTGGAGCCCGGGCTTCGGGTGACTGT
GCGACTGAACCAGCAGCAGCACCCAGACTGCAAGACCTACCATGGCAAAGTGGTATCATCGCAGGACCCT
CGCACCAAAGCTGGTCTCTACTGGGGCTACACCGTCCGACTGGCTTCCTGCCTCAGTGCTGTGTTTGCTG
AGGCCCCCTTCCAAGATGGGTATGACCTGACCATCGGGACGTCAGAGCGCGGCTCAGATGTGGCCTCTG
