>Addgene plasmid #64657 | 4RG1 | addgene partial sequence | sequence record 112508 | T7term 5'-GCTAGTTATTGCTCAGCGG-3'
GCAGCCGGATCTCAGTGGTGGTGGTGGTGGTGCTCGAGTGCGGCCGCAAGCTTCGTCATCAGGTGTGCCG
GGCACCCGCCTGGGTGAGGCCAGGCTGCAGGGCGGCCAGGGAGATGAGGATGGCTTCCTCCGTGCGGATG
GTACGGCTACCCTGGCCAGGACAGGTATTGACGTACAGGTCAAAGAGGACACTGGGTTCAGCCACCTCCA
GGTTGGGGTCAGCATCCGCTCCAGCTTCCAGACCCTGGAGGCCCCCGAACACCACAAGAGCATGCCTGAA
GTTGGGAAGCTGGGCAGAGGCCACATCTGAGCCGCGCTCTGACGTCCCGATGGTCAGGTCATACCCATCT
TGGAAGGGGGCCTCAGCAAACACAGCACTGAGGCAGGAAGCCAGTCGGACGGTGTAGCCCCAGTAGAGAC
CAGCTTTGGTGCGAGGGTCCTGCGATGATACCACTTTGCCATGGTAGGTCTTGCAGTCTGGGTGCTGCTG
CTGGTTCAGTCGCACAGTCACCCGAAGCCCGGGCTCCAGGTTCTTGTCAATCTTCACCTCCTTTTTCATG
CCACAGTTGACAAAGGAGCCGTGGCCTGGCCGGGTGGGCCGATCCACCACGATGCCCTCTCGGAACTCGG
ATTCCTCATCCTGACGCATGTGGT
